>Addgene plasmid #130611 | pTK_Msx1_enh_389_Cerulean | addgene full sequence | sequence record 259034 | Addgene NGS Result
AATCGATAGTACTAACATACGCTCTCCATCAAAACAAAACGAAACAAAACAAACTAGCAAAATAGGCTGT
CCCCAGTGCAAGTGCAGGTGCCAGAACATTTCTCTATCGATAGGTACCGAGCTCGAGTTCCATGGCCCAC
TAGACCATGTTCCCCCAGTGCCACATCTATCTTTTTCTTGATCACCTCCAAAGATGGTGACTGCAATTAT
ACTAGTTTCTGCCTTTGGATATGAGTGCTGATTTTAGTTACAACTAGCCAGGTATATGTAATTAAGCTCA
GATTGGACTGCAGTGCTACCTACAGTAAGACATGTGGGAGGCAGTGGGAGCAGGAATGCTGGGAGTACTG
AGACTTTGCAAAACAGAGCTGAAAATTGAATCCCATTTGTGCCTACTCCAGAATCTATCTGGTATTGTAA
CATATCCTTTAAGACTGCTAAAGGATTGATCCCAAACTGGGAGGTGTCTTTCCATCTACCTCTGTGGTCT
TTTTTACTTGGAAATCTTTTGTTATCTTGCAGTAAATGCTCTGGTATAAGCTGAAGTTCCAACCCTCCTT
TTCTTGCCTCTGGTGATCCTATAGAGACTGCTCAAATTACCCAAGAGGTTTGAGATAGCGTATTGTTTTC
ATGGACTTAACTCTGTGTAATTATGCATGAGTAATCCTCGTTTATTTCTGTTATCCTTTAATTGAGCTAT
AAGATTTTTTAAGCTTAAAAAATACCACAGGCTTTCTGAGGGCTCTAAATTAAAATGCAACAAAACAAAA
AAGTGCACTCCTTAGACCAAGAATCTGCCATATTTTATTGTAAAAGAAGTGGCTTTTGTGTTGAATCCTT
CAGAACAACAGTGTGGAGTCTTTTTCTTTTATTTTCAATTGTCCTGAAGTGCTGTGTCTCAGGACCGCTA
GCCCGGGCTCGAGATCTGCGATCTAAGTAAGCTTGCTGCTTCATCCCCGTGGCCCGTTGCTCGCGTTTGC
TGGCGGTGTCCCCGGAAGAAATATATTTGCATGTCTTTAGTTCTATGATGACACAAACCCCGCCCAGCGT
CTTGTCATTGGCGAATTCGAACACGCAGATGCAGTCGGGGCGGCGCGGTCCCAGGTCCACTTCGCATATT
AAGGTGACGCGTGTGGCCTCGAACACCGAGCGACCCTGCAGCGACCCGCTTAACAGCGTCAACAGCGTGC
CGCAGATCCCAAGCTTGCGGCCGCTTAAGCTGCAGAAGTTGGTCGTGAGGCACTGGGCAGGTAAGTATCA
AGGTTACAAGACAGGTTTAAGGAGACCAATAGAAACTGGGCTTGTCGAGACAGAGAAGACTCTTGCGTTT
CTGATAGGCACCTATTGGTCTTACTGACATCCACTTTGCCTTTCTCTCCACAGGTGTCCACTCCCAGGTT
CAATACAGCTCTTAAGCGGCCGCAAGCTAGCTTGCCGCCACCATGGTGAGCAAGGGCGAGGAGCTGTTCA
CCGGGGTGGTGCCCATCCTGGTCGAGCTGGACGGCGACGTAAACGGCCACAAGTTCAGCGTGTCCGGCGA
GGGCGAGGGCGATGCCACCTACGGCAAGCTGACCCTGAAGTTCATCTGCACCACCGGCAAGCTGCCCGTG
CCCTGGCCCACCCTCGTGACCACCCTGACCTGGGGCGTGCAGTGCTTCGCCCGCTACCCCGACCACATGA
AGCAGCACGACTTCTTCAAGTCCGCCATGCCCGAAGGCTACGTCCAGGAGCGCACCATCTTCTTCAAGGA
CGACGGCAACTACAAGACCCGCGCCGAGGTGAAGTTCGAGGGCGACACCCTGGTGAACCGCATCGAGCTG
AAGGGCATCGACTTCAAGGAGGACGGCAACATCCTGGGGCACAAGCTGGAGTACAACGCCATCAGCGACA
ACGTCTATATCACCGCCGACAAGCAGAAGAACGGCATCAAGGCCAACTTCAAGATCCGCCACAACATCGA
GGACGGCAGCGTGCAGCTCGCCGACCACTACCAGCAGAACACCCCCATCGGCGACGGCCCCGTGCTGCTG
CCCGACAACCACTACCTGAGCACCCAGTCCAAGCTGAGCAAAGACCCCAACGAGAAGCGCGATCACATGG
TCCTGCTGGAGTTCGTGACCGCCGCCGGGATCACTCTCGGCATGGACGAGCTGTACAAGTGAGCCTCTAG
ACTCCCTCAGCGGCGCGCCTCGCTAAGAGAACTCCGGTACGACGCGATGCGACTACAGCAGGGACCTTCA
AGCGCTCTTCTCGGGAGAATCGCTAGTCGCGCTTGGATAACCTTCCGAGATCTCACGTGTCTAGAGTCGG
GGCGGCCGGCCGCTTCGAGCAGACATGATAAGATACATTGATGAGTTTGGACAAACCACAACTAGAATGC
AGTGAAAAAAATGCTTTATTTGTGAAATTTGTGATGCTATTGCTTTATTTGTAACCATTATAAGCTGCAA
TAAACAAGTTAACAACAACAATTGCATTCATTTTATGTTTCAGGTTCAGGGGGAGGTGTGGGAGGTTTTT
TAAAGCAAGTAAAACCTCTACAAATGTGGTAAAATCGATAAGGATCCGTCGACCGATGCCCTTGAGAGCC
TTCAACCCAGTCAGCTCCTTCCGGTGGGCGCGGGGCATGACTATCGTCGCCGCACTTATGACTGTCTTCT
TTATCATGCAACTCGTAGGACAGGTGCCGGCAGCGCTCTTCCGCTTCCTCGCTCACTGACTCGCTGCGCT
CGGTCGTTCGGCTGCGGCGAGCGGTATCAGCTCACTCAAAGGCGGTAATACGGTTATCCACAGAATCAGG
GGATAACGCAGGAAAGAACATGTGAGCAAAAGGCCAGCAAAAGGCCAGGAACCGTAAAAAGGCCGCGTTG
CTGGCGTTTTTCCATAGGCTCCGCCCCCCTGACGAGCATCACAAAAATCGACGCTCAAGTCAGAGGTGGC
GAAACCCGACAGGACTATAAAGATACCAGGCGTTTCCCCCTGGAAGCTCCCTCGTGCGCTCTCCTGTTCC
GACCCTGCCGCTTACCGGATACCTGTCCGCCTTTCTCCCTTCGGGAAGCGTGGCGCTTTCTCATAGCTCA
CGCTGTAGGTATCTCAGTTCGGTGTAGGTCGTTCGCTCCAAGCTGGGCTGTGTGCACGAACCCCCCGTTC
AGCCCGACCGCTGCGCCTTATCCGGTAACTATCGTCTTGAGTCCAACCCGGTAAGACACGACTTATCGCC
ACTGGCAGCAGCCACTGGTAACAGGATTAGCAGAGCGAGGTATGTAGGCGGTGCTACAGAGTTCTTGAAG
TGGTGGCCTAACTACGGCTACACTAGAAGAACAGTATTTGGTATCTGCGCTCTGCTGAAGCCAGTTACCT
TCGGAAAAAGAGTTGGTAGCTCTTGATCCGGCAAACAAACCACCGCTGGTAGCGGTGGTTTTTTTGTTTG
CAAGCAGCAGATTACGCGCAGAAAAAAAGGATCTCAAGAAGATCCTTTGATCTTTTCTACGGGGTCTGAC
GCTCAGTGGAACGAAAACTCACGTTAAGGGATTTTGGTCATGAGATTATCAAAAAGGATCTTCACCTAGA
TCCTTTTAAATTAAAAATGAAGTTTTAAATCAATCTAAAGTATATATGAGTAAACTTGGTCTGACAGTTA
CCAATGCTTAATCAGTGAGGCACCTATCTCAGCGATCTGTCTATTTCGTTCATCCATAGTTGCCTGACTC
CCCGTCGTGTAGATAACTACGATACGGGAGGGCTTACCATCTGGCCCCAGTGCTGCAATGATACCGCGAG
ACCCACGCTCACCGGCTCCAGATTTATCAGCAATAAACCAGCCAGCCGGAAGGGCCGAGCGCAGAAGTGG
TCCTGCAACTTTATCCGCCTCCATCCAGTCTATTAATTGTTGCCGGGAAGCTAGAGTAAGTAGTTCGCCA
GTTAATAGTTTGCGCAACGTTGTTGCCATTGCTACAGGCATCGTGGTGTCACGCTCGTCGTTTGGTATGG
CTTCATTCAGCTCCGGTTCCCAACGATCAAGGCGAGTTACATGATCCCCCATGTTGTGCAAAAAAGCGGT
TAGCTCCTTCGGTCCTCCGATCGTTGTCAGAAGTAAGTTGGCCGCAGTGTTATCACTCATGGTTATGGCA
GCACTGCATAATTCTCTTACTGTCATGCCATCCGTAAGATGCTTTTCTGTGACTGGTGAGTACTCAACCA
AGTCATTCTGAGAATAGTGTATGCGGCGACCGAGTTGCTCTTGCCCGGCGTCAATACGGGATAATACCGC
GCCACATAGCAGAACTTTAAAAGTGCTCATCATTGGAAAACGTTCTTCGGGGCGAAAACTCTCAAGGATC
TTACCGCTGTTGAGATCCAGTTCGATGTAACCCACTCGTGCACCCAACTGATCTTCAGCATCTTTTACTT
TCACCAGCGTTTCTGGGTGAGCAAAAACAGGAAGGCAAAATGCCGCAAAAAAGGGAATAAGGGCGACACG
GAAATGTTGAATACTCATACTCTTCCTTTTTCAATATTATTGAAGCATTTATCAGGGTTATTGTCTCATG
AGCGGATACATATTTGAATGTATTTAGAAAAATAAACAAATAGGGGTTCCGCGCACATTTCCCCGAAAAG
TGCCACCTG
[124 nt withheld, positions 4630-4753]
C
[91 nt withheld, positions 4755-4845]
A
[49 nt withheld, positions 4847-4895]
CCTTTGACGTTGGAGTCCACGTTCTTT
[37 nt withheld, positions 4923-4959]
ACCCTATCTCGGTCTATTCTTTTGATTTATAAGGGATTTTGCCGATTTCGGCCTATTGGTTAAAAAATGA
GCTGATTTAACAAAAATTTAACGCGAATTTTAACAAAATATTAACGCTTACAATTTGCCATTCGCCATTC
AGGCTGCGCAACTGTTGGGAAGGGCGATCGGTGCGGGCCTCTTCGCTATTACGCCAGCCCAAGCTACCAT
GATAAGTAAGTAATATTAAGGTACGGGAGGTACTTGGAGCGGCCGCAATAAAATATCTTTATTTTCATTA
CATCTGTGTGTTGGTTTTTTGTGTG
Features (pLannotate 1.2.2; 13 found; start..end, strand, type, name):
     14..105     +  misc_feature   pause site: RNA polymerase II transcriptional pause signal from the human α2 globin gene
   1028..1173    +  promoter       HSV TK promoter: herpes simplex virus thymidine kinase promoter
   1251..1383    +  intron         chimeric intron: chimera between introns from human β-globin and immunoglobulin heavy chain genes
   1443..2159    +  CDS            mCerulean: mCerulean is a basic (constitutively fluorescent) cyan fluorescent protein published in 2005, derived from Aequorea victoria. It is reported to be a very rapidly-maturing monomer.
   2339..2460    -  polyA_signal   SV40 poly(A) signal: SV40 polyadenylation signal
   2483..2551    -  CDS            large T antigen (fragment): large T antigen from SV40 (simian virus 40)
   2567..2699    +  CDS            TcR (fragment): tetracycline efflux protein; tet; confers resistance to tetracycline
   2879..3467    -  rep_origin     ori: high-copy-number ColE1/pMB1/pBR322/pUC origin of replication
   3638..4498    -  CDS            AmpR: β-lactamase; bla; confers resistance to ampicillin, carbenicillin, and related antibiotics
   4499..4603    -  promoter       AmpR promoter: bla
   4630..5058    +  rep_origin     f1 ori (sequence partly withheld): f1 bacteriophage origin of replication; arrow indicates direction of (+) strand synthesis
   5090..5157    -  CDS            lacZα (fragment): LacZα fragment of β-galactosidase; lacZ fragment
   5216..5264    +  polyA_signal   poly(A) signal: synthetic polyadenylation signal
