[The description below was written by a language model from this plasmid's Addgene catalogue record and pLannotate feature annotations shown in this document.]
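Description:
pTK_Msx1_enh_389_Cerulean is an enhancer reporter plasmid built on the pTK_BsmBI_Cerulean backbone, carrying a 765 bp candidate regulatory element from the chicken (G. gallus) Msx1 locus. The enhancer itself is not annotated in the feature table, but the unannotated stretch of roughly 900 bp between the upstream pause site and the HSV thymidine kinase promoter is the likely position of the insert, consistent with the catalogue's statement that a thymidine kinase minimal promoter drives the reporter. Downstream of the promoter lie a chimeric β-globin/immunoglobulin intron, which generally improves transcript processing and expression, the mCerulean cyan fluorescent protein coding sequence, and an SV40 polyadenylation signal.

The logic of the design is that the minimal TK promoter gives little expression alone, so cyan fluorescence reports the spatial and temporal activity of the cloned enhancer. A synthetic poly(A) signal and the human α2-globin RNA polymerase II pause site sit upstream of the enhancer position and serve to block read-through transcription from the backbone, reducing background signal. In bacteria the plasmid is maintained through a ColE1/pUC-type origin and selected with ampicillin via β-lactamase; an f1 origin is also present. The catalogue lists the plasmid as low copy, whereas the annotation describes the origin as a high-copy type. Short fragments of SV40 large T antigen, TcR and lacZα are non-functional backbone remnants.

The associated publication concerns reconstruction of the neural crest gene regulatory network in vivo, so the construct is presumably used to test the activity of this Msx1 enhancer in embryos, although the record does not state the delivery method.
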