Addgene plasmid #130611: pTK_Msx1_enh_389_Cerulean
Purpose: enhancer reporter
Depositing lab: Tatjana Sauka-Spengler. Depositing organization: University of Oxford. Publication: Reconstruction of the Global Neural Crest Gene Regulatory Network In Vivo. Williams RM, Candido-Ferreira I, Repapi E, Gavriouchkina D, Senanayake U, Ling ITC, Telenius J, Taylor S, Hughes J, Sauka-Spengler T. Dev Cell. 2019 Oct 21;51(2):255-276.e7. doi: 10.1016/j.devcel.2019.10.003. PubMed 31639368.
Backbone
  Vector backbone: pTK_BsmBI_Cerulean
  Backbone size w/o insert (bp): 4670
  Vector type: enhancer reporter
Growth in bacteria
  Bacterial resistance: Ampicillin, 100 μg/mL
  Growth temperature: 37°C
  Growth strain: DH5alpha
  Copy number: Low Copy
Gene/Insert
  Gene/Insert name: Msx1_enh_389
  Species: G. gallus (chicken)
  Insert size (bp): 765
  Promoter: thymidine kinase minimal promoter
  Cloning method: Restriction Enzyme; 5′ cloning site Unknown (unknown if destroyed)
  Sequencing primers: 5′ pTK forward CTAGCAAAATAGGCTGTCCC; 3′ pTK reverse ATATTTCTTCCGGGGACACC
Terms and licenses: Academic/Nonprofit Terms; Industry Terms: Not Available to Industry
How to cite: pTK_Msx1_enh_389_Cerulean was a gift from Tatjana Sauka-Spengler (Addgene plasmid # 130611 ; http://n2t.net/addgene:130611 ; RRID:Addgene_130611)
